Addgene plasmid #181965: gMUM2-Citrine
Purpose: MUM2 protein fused to Citrine, under control of native promoter
Depositing lab: George Haughn. Depositing organization: University of British Columbia. Publication: Asymmetric distribution of extracellular matrix proteins in seed coat epidermal cells of Arabidopsis is determined by polar secretion. Lee YC, Dean GH, Gilchrist E, Tsai AY, Haughn GW. Plant Direct. 2021 Nov 28;5(11):e360. doi: 10.1002/pld3.360. eCollection 2021 Nov. PubMed 34877448.
Backbone
  Vector backbone: pAD
  Backbone manufacturer: DeBono 2011
  Backbone size w/o insert (bp): 5000
  Total vector size (bp): 13000
  Vector type: Plant Expression
  Selectable markers: Basta
Growth in bacteria
  Bacterial resistance: Kanamycin, 50 μg/mL
  Growth temperature: 37°C
  Growth strain: DH5alpha
  Growth instructions: pAD is based on pGreenII 0229. The pSOUP helper is required for transformation of plant tissue.
  Copy number: High Copy
Gene/Insert
  Gene/Insert name: MUM2
  Species: A. thaliana (mustard weed)
  GenBank ID: At5g63800
  Entrez Gene: MUM2 (a.k.a. AT5G63800, BGAL6, MBK5.28, MBK5_28, MUCILAGE-MODIFIED 2, beta-galactosidase 6)
  Promoter: MUM2
  Tag / fusion protein: Citrine YFP (C terminal on backbone)
  Cloning method: Restriction Enzyme; 5′ cloning site PstI (not destroyed); 3′ cloning site XhoI (not destroyed)
  Sequencing primers: 5′ MUM2 For; 3′ Citrine Rev GGACACGCTGAACTTGTGG
Terms and licenses: Academic/Nonprofit Terms; Industry Terms: Not Available to Industry
Depositor comments: Please note: Plasmid contains two nucleotide mutations in the MUM2 genomic sequence compared to the depositing lab's sequence. These are present within intronic sequence and do not affect the plasmid's function.
How to cite: gMUM2-Citrine was a gift from George Haughn (Addgene plasmid # 181965 ; http://n2t.net/addgene:181965 ; RRID:Addgene_181965)
