[The description below was written by a language model from this plasmid's Addgene catalogue record and pLannotate feature annotations shown in this document.]
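Description:
gMUM2-Citrine is a plant expression binary vector built on pAD, a derivative of pGreenII 0229, for Agrobacterium-mediated transformation of Arabidopsis. It replicates to high copy in E. coli from a ColE1/pUC-type origin and is selected with kanamycin (aph(3')-Ia). The small pSa origin supports replication in Agrobacterium only when the replicase is supplied in trans, which is why the pSOUP helper plasmid is required. The catalogue gives a total size of about 13 kb, whereas the sequenced record is 14,143 nt.

Between the nopaline-type left and right T-DNA borders lie two units. Next to the left border, a NOS promoter–bar–NOS terminator cassette encodes phosphinothricin acetyltransferase, giving Basta (glufosinate) resistance for selecting transgenic plants. The payload, cloned between PstI and XhoI in a pBluescript-derived polylinker flanked by T7 and T3 promoters and lacZα remnants, is a genomic fragment of Arabidopsis MUM2 (At5g63800, also called BGAL6, a β-galactosidase) with its own upstream promoter region. The automated annotation reports this region as a series of separate β-galactosidase homology hits to related family members. That pattern is consistent with an intron-containing genomic clone rather than a cDNA. The coding region is fused at its C terminus to the yellow fluorescent protein Citrine supplied by the backbone, followed by a NOS terminator. The depositor notes two nucleotide differences from their reference, both located in introns and said not to affect function.

Because expression is driven by the native promoter, the fusion reports the endogenous timing, tissue pattern and subcellular distribution of MUM2. The associated publication concerns the polar secretion and asymmetric distribution of extracellular matrix proteins in seed coat epidermal cells.
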