Features (pLannotate 1.2.2; 27 found; start..end, strand, type, name):
     63..498     +  rep_origin     pSa ori: origin of replication from bacterial plasmid pSa
    625..647     +  misc_feature   LB T-DNA repeat: left border repeat from nopaline C58 T-DNA (truncated)
    671..923     -  terminator     NOS terminator: nopaline synthase terminator and poly(A) signal
    946..1494    -  CDS            bar: PAT_STRHY - Experimental evidence at protein level: Swiss-Prot protein existence level 1. Inactivates phosphinothricin (PPT) by transfer of an acetyl group from acetyl CoA. Can also acetylate demethylphosphinothricin but not PTT or glutamate. This enzyme is an effector of phosphinothricin tripeptide (PTT or bialaphos) resistance. From Streptomyces hygroscopicus. Introduced by genetic manipulation and expressed in glufosinate-tolerant maize by Dekalb Genetics.
   1536..1715    -  promoter       NOS promoter: nopaline synthase promoter
   1825..1980    -  CDS            lacZα (fragment): LacZα fragment of β-galactosidase; lacZ fragment
   1988..2006    +  promoter       T7 promoter: promoter for bacteriophage T7 RNA polymerase
   2015..2035    -  misc_feature   MCS (fragment): pBluescript multiple cloning site
   4174..4257    +  CDS            BGAL_HORVU (fragment): Experimental evidence at protein level: Swiss-Prot protein existence level 1. Involved in cell wall degradation. Degrades polysaccharides containing beta-(1-->4)-linked galactans, acting as an exo-(1-->4)- beta-D-galactanase (By similarity). From Hordeum vulgare (Barley).
   6146..6241    +  CDS            BGAL4 (fragment): BGAL4_ARATH - Experimental evidence at protein level: Swiss-Prot protein existence level 1. Preferentially hydrolyzes para-nitrophenyl-beta-D- galactoside. Can hydrolyze para-nitrophenyl-beta-D-fucoside with 5 time less efficiency. From Arabidopsis thaliana (Mouse-ear cress).
   6349..6465    +  CDS            BGAL6_ORYSJ (fragment): Experimental evidence at protein level: Swiss-Prot protein existence level 1. Releases galactose by hydrolysis of plant cell wall galactose-containing polysaccharides such as galacto-xyloglucan, pectic galactan and galactan (in vitro). From Oryza sativa subsp. japonica (Rice).
   6549..6722    +  CDS            BGAL_MALDO (fragment): Experimental evidence at protein level: Swiss-Prot protein existence level 1. Involved in cell wall degradation. Degrades polysaccharides containing beta-(1-->4)-linked galactans, acting as an exo-(1-->4)- beta-D-galactanase. From Malus domestica (Apple) (Pyrus malus).
   6833..6994    +  CDS            BGAL4 (fragment): BGAL4_ARATH - Experimental evidence at protein level: Swiss-Prot protein existence level 1. Preferentially hydrolyzes para-nitrophenyl-beta-D- galactoside. Can hydrolyze para-nitrophenyl-beta-D-fucoside with 5 time less efficiency. From Arabidopsis thaliana (Mouse-ear cress).
   7066..9183    +  CDS            BGAL4: BGAL4_ARATH - Experimental evidence at protein level: Swiss-Prot protein existence level 1. Preferentially hydrolyzes para-nitrophenyl-beta-D- galactoside. Can hydrolyze para-nitrophenyl-beta-D-fucoside with 5 time less efficiency. From Arabidopsis thaliana (Mouse-ear cress).
   9467..10180   +  CDS            Citrine: Citrine is a basic (constitutively fluorescent) yellow fluorescent protein published in 2001, derived from Aequorea victoria. It has moderate acid sensitivity.
  10230..10477   +  terminator     NOS terminator: nopaline synthase terminator and poly(A) signal
  10496..10514   -  promoter       T3 promoter: promoter for bacteriophage T3 RNA polymerase
  10557..10579   -  protein_bind   lac operator (fragment): The lac repressor binds to the lac operator to inhibit transcription in E. coli. This inhibition can be relieved by adding lactose or isopropyl-β-D-thiogalactopyranoside (IPTG). lac repressor encoded by lacI
  10583..10613   -  promoter       lac promoter: promoter for the E. coli lac operon
  10628..10649   -  protein_bind   CAP binding site: CAP binding activates transcription in the presence of cAMP. E. coli catabolite activator protein
  10662..10754   -  CDS            lacI (fragment): lac repressor; lacI; The lac repressor binds to the lac operator to inhibit transcription in E. coli. This inhibition can be relieved by adding lactose or isopropyl-β-D-thiogalactopyranoside (IPTG).
  10756..10880   -  rep_origin     RSF ori (fragment): Plasmids containing the RSF 1030 origin of replication can be propagated in E. coli cells that contain additional plasmids with compatible origins.
  10888..10912   +  misc_feature   RB T-DNA repeat: right border repeat from nopaline C58 T-DNA
  11003..11591   -  rep_origin     ori: high-copy-number ColE1/pMB1/pBR322/pUC origin of replication
  11781..11850   -  ncRNA          RNA-OUT: Accession: RF00240 - RNA-OUT
  13100..13915   -  CDS            KanR: aminoglycoside phosphotransferase; aph(3')-Ia; confers resistance to kanamycin in bacteria or G418 (Geneticin®) in eukaryotes
  14100..58      +  CDS            TRA2_ECOLX (fragment) (across the origin): Protein predicted: Swiss-Prot protein existence level 4. Required for transposition of transposon Tn903. From Escherichia coli.
>Addgene plasmid #181965 | gMUM2-Citrine | addgene full sequence | sequence record 356730 | Addgene NGS Result
AGCTCTCATCAACCGTGGCTCCCTCACTTTCTGGCTGGATGATGGGGCGATTCAGGCGATCCCCATCCAA
CAGCCCGCCGTCGAGCGGGCTTTTTTATCCCCGGAAGCCTGTGGATAGAGGGTAGTTATCCACGTGAAAC
CGCTAATGCCCCGCAAAGCCTTGATTCACGGGGCTTTCCGGCCCGCTCCAAAAACTATCCACGTGAAATC
GCTAATCAGGGTACGTGAAATCGCTAATCGGAGTACGTGAAATCGCTAATAAGGTCACGTGAAATCGCTA
ATCAAAAAGGCACGTGAGAACGCTAATAGCCCTTTCAGATCAACAGCTTGCAAACACCCCTCGCTCCGGC
AAGTAGTTACAGCAAGTAGTATGTTCAATTAGCTTTTCAATTATGAATATATATATCAATTATTGGTCGC
CCTTGGCTTGTGGACAATGCGCTACGCGCACCGGCTCCGCCCGTGGACAACCGCAAGCGGTTGCCCACCG
TCGAGCGCCTTTGCCCACAACCCGGCGGCCGGCCGCAACAGATCGTTTTATAAATTTTTTTTTTTGAAAA
AGAAAAAGCCCGAAAGGCGGCAACCTCTCGGGCTTCTGGATTTCCGATCCCCGGAATTAGATCTTGGCAG
GATATATTGTGGTGTAACGTTATCAGCTTGCATGCCGGTCGATCTAGTAACATAGATGACACCGCGCGCG
ATAATTTATCCTAGTTTGCGCGCTATATTTTGTTTTCTATCGCGTATTAAATGTATAATTGCGGGACTCT
AATCATAAAAACCCATCTCATAAATAACGTCATGCATTACATGTTAATTATTACATGCTTAACGTAATTC
AACAGAAATTATATGATAATCATCGCAAGACCGGCAACAGGATTCAATCTTAAGAAACTTTATTGCCAAA
TGTTTGAACGATCTGCTTGACTCTAGGGGTCATCAGATTTCGGTGACGGGCAGGACCGGACGGGGCGGCA
CCGGCAGGCTGAAGTCCAGCTGCCAGAAACCCACGTCATGCCAGTTCCCGTGCTTGAAGCCGGCCGCCCG
CAGCATGCCGCGGGGGGCATATCCGAGCGCCTCGTGCATGCGCACGCTCGGGTCGTTGGGCAGCCCGATG
ACAGCGACCACGCTCTTGAAGCCCTGTGCCTCCAGGGACTTCAGCAGGTGGGTGTAGAGCGTGGAGCCCA
GTCCCGTCCGCTGGTGGCGGGGGGAGACGTACACGGTCGACTCGGCCGTCCAGTCGTAGGCGTTGCGTGC
CTTCCAGGGACCCGCGTAGGCGATGCCGGCGACCTCGCCGTCCACCTCGGCGACGAGCCAGGGATAGCGC
TCCCGCAGACGGACGAGGTCGTCCGTCCACTCCTGCGGTTCCTGCGGCTCGGTACGGAAGTTGACCGTGC
TTGTCTCGATGTAGTGGTTGACGATGGTGCAGACCGCCGGCATGTCCGCCTCGGTGGCACGGCGGATGTC
GGCCGGGCGTCGTTCTGGGCTCATGGTAGATCCCCTCGATCGAGTTGAGAGTGAATATGAGACTCTAATT
GGATACCGAGGGGAATTTATGGAACGTCAGTGGAGCATTTTTGACAAGAAATATTTGCTAGCTGATAGTG
ACCTTAGGCGACTTTTGAACGCGCAATAATGGTTTCTGACGTATGTGCTTAGCTCATTAAACTCCAGAAA
CCCGCGGCTCAGTGGCTCCTTCAACGTTGCGGTTCTGTCAGTTCCAAACGTAAAACGGCTTGTCCCGCGT
CATCGGCGGGGGTCATAACGTGACTCCCTTAATTCTCCGCTCATGATCGATAACATTAACGCTTACAATT
TCCATTCGCCATTCAGGCTGCGCAACTGTTGGGAAGGGCGATCGGTGCGGGCCTCTTCGCTATTACGCCA
GCTGGCGAAAGGGGGATGTGCTGCAAGGCGATTAAGTTGGGTAACGCCAGGGTTTTCCCAGTCACGACGT
TGTAAAACGACGGCCAGTGAGCGCGCGTAATACGACTCACTATAGGGCGAATTGGGTACCGGGCCCCCCC
TCGAGATATTTATATTGTGACTTGTAAGTGGACTGGTCAGAGTATTACTGTGAGCTTCTCCGCAGCGGAT
TTCTTCTCTGTTCATGTAATTGCATACGTCATTGAGAATAGATGACTTCATCTTAGTCACACGCCGGCTT
ATATGTATACGTAAAGTCTGAAAGATGCGATAATCGACCAGTTTCGTGGACCAAATTTTCCACATAAACG
ACAGTTACTATTTAAAATGAAATGTATTATAGTTTGCTTATTCTTTTCCCTAATATTTTATAAAATGTTG
TTTAGTAACAAGTACTAAGACCATCTTCATTGGTAATCTTTAAGAGTTTCTAAGCACAAATCCTTATGAA
AAAAGTTTAAAAATAATTCAAAAATGTGAAATTAAGCAAGGTATGCACCTTAGCTTAGGTATTCTTTGGT
TTCTAAGAAACTTATATGTGGCAGTTTTTCATTGACTGGAGAAGAATACAAAACAAAACATAAAATCTTT
CACATTTTTTTTATATCTTCTGAAGATAAATTTGAAAATAAATCTAATTGCTTTTGGTTTCTTTTAATTG
AATAGATAGCAAAAATATTATCTGAGTCAAATTTAAATTTAATCGTTATTCCAATTTTTTATTTGTCTTT
TTATATGTTTTTATGTCATATATGTTTATGATTTAAGAATTTTTAATAATTATTATGCTTTATCAAATCG
AAATACTTATGATTTTTCATTTTAAAACTAACTTTTTTTCTTTAAAGAAACCCACTTAAGGATTCCACCA
TTGGACAATAAAAATAGTAAAGACTCAACAAAATCTCTAAACTTCAAAATAATCAAAATTTATTCTTAAA
AAAATTAAAGGATTCCACATTAGGACTCCACCAATGGGGGTGCTCTAATGAATGTAAGTAAACTGATCTT
ATATGTTATAATTTATATTGGGGTATGTTTGACAACTGTGACAATTAGAAAAATGGGCTTTTTGAGAAGA
AAAAGAATGTAAAACTCAATGGAAGATATAAAAATGGCTCCCAAAATCATAAAACATACGAAAAATATTT
ATGTGTGTTTAGAAACATATATCATGTTTAATAACCAAAAAAGAAGAAGAAGAAGATATTTATAAACTAG
AAAAGAAAAGGTAATGCTTAGCTAGAGCATCAAGATTGTAAAAGCCCATATGGGGCTTAACTATAACTTC
CCTTTTAAAGGCCCATTTTATCTTTACGTGAAGGCTGTGTTGGGTCCAAGTCTTGTCTTCCAAGTTCCAG
TTGCAATGTCGTATACGCAAAACCTCAACACCTAGGTTTCAACTTTTTCCCAAATTTTGCTTAGACAAGT
GTATATGCAAAATGAAGAACTTTAATCGAATAACTTTTCTTGTCAATAATTTTTTTTTTTTTTTTTGCTT
TAAGGTTTTAATTAACCTATTTAAAATACAATTTGATATGTTGAAATTTAAAACATATATTGTAAAAATA
AATTTACAAGAAATCTTTACAAAACAAGATTGGACCATTTTGTTGTTTTGAAAAATATTCAACTTGCTCA
TTTTTAGCATTGACTTGAACTTATTCAACATAAGTATCACTTAATCACTTTACTAATTCAACTGATCAAA
ACTTCTTTTTTGGTGGGATATTCAACTGATCAAAACAGTAAAGGTTGATTATTAGTTTGCCTTAGAAGTT
GAAGATCATATAGATGCTAGTCAAATTAGAAGGGGCATTTTGGTAATTCAGTTGTAGAATCGTAAGACAA
AGGTGAAAAGCATAATGCTATTTTCAGGATTATATAACACATCAACAGAGGATCCAAACTTTTCCCAATT
ATTGCAAGTCAATCGATTTGTTTATCTATATAAAGCTCCCAAATCTCAAATCTCAAATCTCAAATTTTTT
ATTAAACGCCTACATATATTACTCACACTTGTTTTCAGATCATAAAGTTTTTTCTTGGATTTATATATAA
TGCACTAATACATACACACCCACATGCTTACACACATGTTCGAACTGTAATCAGTAAAAGAAACATCAGA
GAGGAAGAGAAGGAGAAGAAAAGATGGAGATGGGTCGTCTGGTCTTCGGGTTGTGTTTGATTCTTATTGT
GGGTACGTTTCTTGAATTCTCCGGCGGTGCTACGGCGGCGAAGGGAGTAACGTACGACGGACGGTCTTTG
ATAATCGATGGACAGAGGAAGCTTCTCTTCTCCGGTTCCATCCACTATCCTCGCAGCACACCCGAGGTAA
ATGTTTCCATCATACATAAACTAGATGTGATTTAATGTGATAATAACATTTCGGCAAACCTCTTTAACCC
AAACATTTTTGGCAAATGAACCTTTTATCAAATTAAAATGGTAAACATTTTTGGCAAACGTAAATAATTA
TGGTTGGACCATAAACTTGTGTCATATCAACTATTGATGTAATATGACAAAACTAAGCTATCAAAAAACA
AAACTATACGTATATGACAAAATCAGGAGTATAATTTTGGATATATATGAAAGCAATGTTTTGTTGATAA
GATCTAAAATCATATGCTAGATATTGCTGCAAAACTATGTATCGTAGTCGACCTAATTGATATATATGAT
GTAATGTACATCTATATACTACTACTTTCTAACGAATTCTGTTTCACGAGTTTCTTTGCATTTAAAATTT
GGTTTCACTTTTTATCATGTACTTTTTGTTGCGTGATAAACTTCTATTTTCGCCAAAAATGAAAAAACAA
ACTTCTTTCTTTCTTGAAAATTAAGAAATGTCATTTTTGGGTTTTTTTTTTGTTTTGTTAAAGTGAAACA
AAATTCTAGCGGGGATCAATTATTGGATAAATTAATCATATAGTTATCAGACACAACATATTCATGATTT
CATATTACACTAGATATCTTCTTCAATTTTAATTTATTTGCGCGATTTTAAAACACCAAATTAATCTACA
CCTTATGCACTTTTATATATATAACTGTTAATTCATTTTCTATGATTAAATTTCGAGAGATGTATTCAAT
CAAACATTTTAAGTGATTTGTGTTAAAATAACAAATCCAATGTTATTCAATTATGGATTTCTAAAAATCT
CATGAAATCTAATGTTATTGAATTTATGATTTTAAAATTTACTTTAAAATCCCATGTTATTAAAAACATT
TTAAGGATTAGATTATTACTGATTTTAAGAAACTTAAGTAAATTTTAGTGGATTTCCTTAGTTAAAAATA
CAGAATTTTAAATCTCATGGTCTTAGGTGGAAATCGAAAAGATTTAACAATAAATCATAACAACTTCTTT
AAATTTATCCAAATTCTTCAAAATTACATAAAAACTCAAAATAACTTAAATCACTCAAAATAGAAGATTA
AATACACTCATATTTTTAGAAAAATTCTAATCACTAAATGAAGCGAAAAAGACATGCATTACGTATTGAA
ACGAAATTGATCTGTCATTATTTGGTTCACAAGATTTGTTATACCTTCACTTTCAAGATTAAGACATAGA
TATCATCCACAACACAACATCTTTGACTCCTTGACTCTGCTGATAATGAAACAGTCACGGGTCTCAACAC
GACATCGTTTTTGATTCTTTTTATGTTCTAATTTTGTCATTGTCCACTTCTTTGACACTCTTAAAAAAAT
TACAGATTTATCATTTAATTAGTTAAACATTACTAAATCAAATACATCGACTGATAGAATGGCAATGATC
CATTTATAATCTAAAACTAAATTAGACACAGATCCGTTGTCTGTGCTTCCATTTAATGTTCTTCTCATAG
TTTCGATATACAAAATAAAATAATATCGAATAAATAAGTTTTGTGTTAAAAAAAAAAATCGAATAAATAA
GTGAATAACTAATAATGATATATCAAATAAAAAGTCAAAATGTGAAAAGTATTAAAACTAATCATGCACA
TAATTGATTCTGTTTTTCTGTGTCTTACTATCTATTGGTCTTTGACAACTCTAACACAATCACGTGAACA
AATCTCATTTCATTAACTAATCAATGGGATCCAAAGACAGCTAATTATTCATTACCAAATGCATCATCAT
TTCAATCATTTGAATAAGCGAACGCGTTTTTATGTTAAATAATTTTGTATTGAAGATGTGGCCGTCTCTG
ATAAAAAAGACAAAGGAAGGAGGCATCGATGTGATCCAAACGTACGTTTTCTGGAACCTCCATGAGCCTA
AGCTTGGACAGGTCCGTTCCATTTATGATTTCTCAATATGACTTTTAAAATTTTTCATTTTCTTCATATG
GTAGGAAAATTATAGAATATATAATTACTTCGAATAAAATGAATATTGCAGTATGATTTTAGTGGAAGAA
ACGATTTAGTGAAGTTTATTAAAGAAATTAGATCACAAGGTCTCTATGTCTGTCTACGTATTGGACCCTT
CATCGAAGCCGAGTGGAATTACGGGTACTAATCAACTGACCAAAATTATTGTTTGTCAACGTATATTTAA
CATTGAAATGATTTTGACGACCGGTTTGATTAACCAGGGGATTGCCATTTTGGTTACGGGATGTACCCGG
TATGGTATACCGAACCGACAATGAGCCCTTCAAGTTCCACATGCAAAAATTCACCGCTAAGATCGTAGAT
TTGATGAAATCTGAGGGCTTATATGCTTCTCAAGGAGGTCCAATTATTCTTTCTCAGGTATTTAATCTTT
TCAATCTTATTCGTCAAATTCAATGTCACCAAACCGAACCAAATCCTTTGCATTAAATACATTAACCGGA
TCATTGCTTAGACAAATAAGTTTCTTATTTGGGTTCTTTTGTAAGATCGAGAACGAGTATGCAAACGTGG
AGGGGGCTTTCCATGAGAAAGGAGCATCGTACATCAAGTGGGCAGGTCAAATGGCGGTCGGGCTTAAGAC
CGGAGTGCCATGGATCATGTGCAAGTCGCCCGACGCTCCTGATCCCGTGGTTCGTACCGGTTACTTATCT
AAGATCAATCATCAATGACTCAATGTTTCTTATACTTCTTAGAGATCGAATATTTTCATCTGTAGATCAA
TACCTGCAACGGGATGAAATGCGGCGAGACTTTTCCTGGACCAAACTCACCCAATAAGCCGAAAATGTGG
ACTGAGGATTGGACTTCATTGTAAGGGTTTTACTTCATTGTCTATTTCGATAGGTTTCTTGTTTTAAAAG
TTAACTATGTTTATTTTATTTTTTTGTGATGAAAAAGCTTTCAGGTTTATGGAAAAGAGCCTTATATTAG
ATCTGCTGAGGATATTGCTTTCCATGCCGCTCTTTTCGTTGCAAAAAATGGAAGTTACATCAACTATTAC
ATGGTAAATAACAACATCTTTATCAAATATTAGTCGCATTATATGATCATCAATAACTCACCACCTTGTT
TCAATACAGTACCATGGTGGAACAAACTTTGGAAGGACTTCATCTTCGTATTTCATTACAGGATACTATG
ATCAAGCTCCTCTCGACGAATACGGTTTGGTCTAAATGCATGTTCTCTGTTTGAAAGAACCTGATAATTT
GATTCTGATTTTGTTTTGTGTGTTTCAGGTCTTTTAAGACAGCCTAAGTACGGTCATTTGAAGGAGCTTC
ACGCTGCGATAAAATCCTCTGCAAATCCTCTGCTTCAAGGAAAGCAAACGATTCTCTCCTTGGGACCAAT
GCAACAAGCTTATGTCTTTGAAGACGCGAACAATGGATGCGTTGCGTTTCTGGTAAACAATGACGCTAAA
GCCAGTCAAATACAATTCAGAAACAATGCGTATAGCTTGAGTCCCAAGTCAATTGGTATTCTTCAGAACT
GCAAAAACCTAATTTATGAAACTGCAAAAGTAAGTCTTTTTGCGACCTTACAGATCATACTAATAGTAAT
CAACAACTATTCAAGCATTTTAACCGCTTAATTAATAAAGGTGAATGTGAAGATGAATACGAGAGTTACA
ACGCCGGTTCAAGTGTTCAACGTTCCCGATAACTGGAATTTGTTTAGAGAAACAATCCCTGCATTCCCAG
GCACATCTTTGAAGACAAATGCTTTGTTGGAACACACTAATTTGACAAAGGACAAAACTGATTATCTTTG
GTACACTTCAAGGTAAAATATTATAGACATTACACATTACATTTCTAATGTTCATTTATCTTTTCTAACG
CAAGTTTGGCTCTTCCAATGTAAGCTTTAAGCTGGATTCACCCTGCACGAACCCGTCTATCTACACAGAA
TCATCAGGACATGTTGTCCACGTGTTCGTCAACAATGCACTAGCAGGTACATAAGTATTGAGAGTAACAA
CGGGGAAGAAAAATGTGTTCACAAACTCTGCTTCGGTGTTGATTTTGACGGTCCATTGCACTTAGTTTGC
AAGATACACATACTTTACTCTCTAGTATAGCTTAACTACCAAATAATTCAATATTCATATTTATGAACAT
ATTAAAAGCGTGTTGTTGTAGGATCTGGACATGGAAGCAGAGACATAAGGGTAGTTAAACTACAAGCTCC
GGTTAGCTTAATCAATGGACAAAACAATATATCGATCCTCAGCGGCATGGTTGGTCTACCGGTAAGACGT
TTACTGATACTAGAACCCTGTTTATTAAGTGAGTAGATAGAATCATAACATTTTTTTCAACCTTAATAAT
AAAAGGACTCTGGAGCTTACATGGAGAGGAGATCTTATGGACTAACCAAAGTACAAATTAGCTGTGGCGG
GACAAAACCCATCGATTTGAGTAGATCTCAATGGGGTTACTCGGTAATATGATGAATAAGCCTTTCATTT
TATGAGTGATGGAAGATTGTGTTGATACATAACCTAGTATGTATATGTGTTGTGAAGGTGGGTTTGCTTG
GAGAGAAAGTTAGGTTATATCAATGGAAGAATTTAAATAGAGTGAAGTGGAGTATGAATAAAGCTGGACT
AATTAAGAACCGCCCCCTCGCTTGGTACAAGGTATGCCTATTTACATATGTAAATAAGTACTATATGTGT
AATTTATGAATAGTATCGGTGACGAATGTGAATATGCAGACAACGTTTGATGGGCCGAATGGAGATGGGC
CCGTGGGCCTACACATGTCGAGTATGGGTAAAGGAGAAATTTGGGTGAATGGTGAAAGCATTGGTCGTTA
TTGGGTCTCGTTTCTCACCCCTGCTGGACAACCTTCTCAATCTATGTAAGTGTCACACACACACCTGGAA
ACACAAAATTATGTTTGTTGTTACTTTTTGATATGGAATTGGATTTGGTTAATGCAGATATCATATTCCT
CGGGCGTTCTTAAAACCATCTGGAAATTTATTGGTGGTATTTGAAGAGGAAGGTGGTGATCCTCTTGGGA
TATCTTTGAATACAATATCGGTTGTTGGTTCGAGTCAAGCTCAATCTCAATTCTCCTGCCTGCAGCCTGG
AGGTGGAGGTGGAGCTGTGAGCAAGGGCGAGGAGCTGTTCACCGGGGTGGTGCCCATCCTGGTCGAGCTG
GACGGCGACGTAAACGGCCACAAGTTCAGCGTGTCCGGCGAGGGCGAGGGCGATGCCACCTACGGCAAGC
TGACCCTGAAGTTCATCTGCACCACCGGCAAGCTGCCCGTGCCCTGGCCCACCCTCGTGACCACCTTCGG
CTACGGCCTGATGTGCTTCGCCCGCTACCCCGACCACATGAAGCAGCACGACTTCTTCAAGTCCGCCATG
CCCGAAGGCTACGTCCAGGAGCGCACCATCTTCTTCAAGGACGACGGCAACTACAAGACCCGCGCCGAGG
TGAAGTTCGAGGGCGACACCCTGGTGAACCGCATCGAGCTGAAGGGCATCGACTTCAAGGAGGACGGCAA
CATCCTGGGGCACAAGCTGGAGTACAACTACAACAGCCACAACGTCTATATCATGGCCGACAAGCAGAAG
AACGGCATCAAGGTGAACTTCAAGATCCGCCACAACATCGAGGACGGCAGCGTGCAGCTCGCCGACCACT
ACCAGCAGAACACCCCCATCGGCGACGGCCCCGTGCTGCTGCCCGACAACCACTACCTGAGCTACCAGTC
CGCCCTGAGCAAAGACCCCAACGAGAAGCGCGATCACATGGTCCTGCTGGAGTTCGTGACCGCCGCCGGG
ATCACTCTCGGCATGGACGAGCTGTACAAGGATCCTGCTGGTGCTGCTGCGCCTCTAGCATAATCTAGAG
AATTTCCCCGATCGTTCAAACATTTGGCAATAAAGTTTCTTAAGATTGAATCCTGTTGCCGGTCTTGCGA
TGATTATCATATAATTTCTGTTGAATTACGTTAAGCATGTAATAATTAACATGTAATGCATGACGTTATT
TATGAGATGGGTTTTTATGATTAGAGTCCCGCAATTATACATTTAATACGCGATAGAAAACAAAATATAG
CGCGCAAACTAGGATAAATTATCGCGCGCGGTGTCATCTATGTTACTGAGCTCCAGCTTTTGTTCCCTTT
AGTGAGGGTTAATTGCGCGCTTGGCGTAATCATGGTCATAGCTGTTTCCTGTGTGAAATTGTTATCCGCT
CACAATTCCACACAACATACGAGCCGGAAGCATAAAGTGTAAAGCCTGGGGTGCCTAATGAGTGAGCTAA
CTCACATTAATTGCGTTGCGCTCACTGCCCGCTTTCCAGTCGGGAAACCTGTCGTGCCAGCTGCATTAAT
GAATCGGCCAACGCGCGGGGAGAGGCGGTTTGCGTATTGGGCGCTCTTCCGCTTCCTCGCTCACTGACTC
GCTGCGCTCGGTCGTTCGGCTGCGGCGAGCGGTATCAGCTCACTCAAAGGCGGTAATACGGTTATCCACA
GAATCAGGGGATAACGCAGGAAAGAACATGAAGGCCTTGACAGGATATATTGGCGGGTAAACTAAGTCGC
TGTATGTGTTTGTTTGAGATCTCATGTGAGCAAAAGGCCAGCAAAAGGCCAGGAACCGTAAAAAGGCCGC
GTTGCTGGCGTTTTTCCATAGGCTCCGCCCCCCTGACGAGCATCACAAAAATCGACGCTCAAGTCAGAGG
TGGCGAAACCCGACAGGACTATAAAGATACCAGGCGTTTCCCCCTGGAAGCTCCCTCGTGCGCTCTCCTG
TTCCGACCCTGCCGCTTACCGGATACCTGTCCGCCTTTCTCCCTTCGGGAAGCGTGGCGCTTTCTCATAG
CTCACGCTGTAGGTATCTCAGTTCGGTGTAGGTCGTTCGCTCCAAGCTGGGCTGTGTGCACGAACCCCCC
GTTCAGCCCGACCGCTGCGCCTTATCCGGTAACTATCGTCTTGAGTCCAACCCGGTAAGACACGACTTAT
CGCCACTGGCAGCAGCCACTGGTAACAGGATTAGCAGAGCGAGGTATGTAGGCGGTGCTACAGAGTTCTT
GAAGTGGTGGCCTAACTACGGCTACACTAGAAGAACAGTATTTGGTATCTGCGCTCTGCTGAAGCCAGTT
ACCTTCGGAAGAAGAGTTGGTAGCTCTTGATCCGGCAAACAAACCACCGCTGGTAGCGGTGGTTTTTTTG
TTTGCAAGCAGCAGATTACGCGCAGAAAAAAAGGATCTCAAGAAGATCCTTTGATCTTTTCTACGGGGTC
TGACGCTCAGTGGAACGAAAACTCACGTTAAGGGATTTTGGTCATGAGATTATCAAAAAGGATCTTCACC
TAGATCCTTTTAAATTAAAAATGAAGTTTTAAATCAATCTAAAGTACTGATGAATCCCCTAATGATTTTG
GTAAAAATCATTAAGTTAAGGTGGATACACATCTTGTCATATGATCAAATGGTTTCGCGAAAAATCAATA
ATCAGACAACAAGATGTGCGAACTCGATATTTTACACGACTCTCTTTACCAATTCTGCCCCGAATTACAC
TTAAAACGACTCAACAGCTTAACGTTGGCTTGCCACGCATTACTTGACTGTAAAACTCTCACTCTTACCG
AACTTGGCCGTAACCTGCCAACCAAAGCGAGAACAAAACATAACATCAAACGAATCGACCGATTGTTAGG
TAATCGTCACCTCCACAAAGAGCGACTCGCTGTATACCGTTGGCATGCTAGCTTTATCTGTTCGGGCAAT
ACGATGCCCATTGTACTTGTTGACTGGTCTGATATTCGTGAGCAAAAACGACTTATGGTATTGCGAGCTT
CAGTCGCACTACACGGTCGTTCTGTTACTCTTTATGAGAAAGCGTTCCCGCTTTCAGAGCAATGTTCAAA
GAAAGCTCATGACCAATTTCTAGCCGACCTTGCGAGCATTCTACCGAGTAACACCACACCGCTCATTGTC
AGTGATGCTGGCTTTAAAGTGCCATGGTATAAATCCGTTGAGAAGCTGGGTTGGTACTGGTTAAGTCGAG
TAAGAGGAAAAGTACAATATGCAGACCTAGGAGCGGAAAACTGGAAACCTATCAGCAACTTACATGATAT
GTCATCTAGTCACTCAAAGACTTTAGGCTATAAGAGGCTGACTAAAAGCAATCCAATCTCATGCCAAATT
CTATTGTATAAATCTCGCTCTAAAGGCCGAAAAAATCAGCGCTCGACACGGACTCATTGTCACCACCCGT
CACCTAAAATCTACTCAGCGTCGGCAAAGGAGCCATGGGTTCTAGCAACTAACTTACCTGTTGAAATTCG
AACACCCAAACAACTTGTTAATATCTATTCGAAGCGAATGCAGATTGAAGAAACCTTCCGAGACTTGAAA
AGTCCTGCCTACGGACTAGGCCTACGCCATAGCCGAACGAGCAGCTCAGAGCGTTTTGATATCATGCTGC
TAATCGCCCTGATGCTTCAACTAACATGTTGGCTTGCGGGCGTTCATGCTCAGAAACAAGGTTGGGACAA
GCACTTCCAGGCTAACACAGTCAGAAATCGAAACGTACTCTCAACAGTTCGCTTAGGCATGGAAGTTTTG
CGGCATTCTGGCTACACAATAACAAGGGAAGACTTACTCGTGGCTGCAACCCTACTAGCTCAAAATTTAT
TCACACATGGTTACGCTTTGGGGAAATTATGAGGGGATCTCTCAGTCTAAAGTATATATGTGTAACATTG
GTCTAGTGATTAGAAAAACTCATCGAGCATCAAATGAAACTGCAATTTATTCATATCAGGATTATCAATA
CCATATTTTTGAAAAAGCCGTTTCTGTAATGAAGGAGAAAACTCACCGAGGCAGTTCCATAGGATGGCAA
GATCCTGGTATCGGTCTGCGATTCCGACTCGTCCAACATCAATACAACCTATTAATTTCCCCTCGTCAAA
AATAAGGTTATCAAGTGAGAAATCACCATGAGTGACGACTGAATCCGGTGAGAATGGCAAAAGTTTATGC
ATTTCTTTCCAGACTTGTTCAACAGGCCAGCCATTACGCTCGTCATCAAAATCACTCGCATCAACCAAAC
CGTTATTCATTCGTGATTGCGCCTGAGCGAGACGAAATACGCGATCGCTGTTAAAAGGACAATTACAAAC
AGGAATCGAATGCAACCGGCGCAGGAACACTGCCAGCGCATCAACAATATTTTCACCTGAATCAGGATAT
TCTTCTAATACCTGGAATGCTGTTTTCCCTGGGATCGCAGTGGTGAGTAACCATGCATCATCAGGAGTAC
GGATAAAATGCTTGATGGTCGGAAGAGGCATAAATTCCGTCAGCCAGTTTAGTCTGACCATCTCATCTGT
AACATCATTGGCAACGCTACCTTTGCCATGTTTCAGAAACAACTCTGGCGCATCGGGCTTCCCATACAAT
CGGTAGATTGTCGCACCTGATTGCCCGACATTATCGCGAGCCCATTTATACCCATATAAATCAGCATCCA
TGTTGGAATTTAATCGCGGCCTTGAGCAAGACGTTTCCCGTTGAATATGGCTCATAACACCCCTTGTATT
ACTGTTTATGTAAGCAGACAGTTTTATTGTTCATGATGATATATTTTTATCTTGTGCAATGTAACATCAG
AGATTTTGAGACACAACGTGGCTTTGTTGAATAAATCGAACTTTTGCTGAGTTGAAGGATCAGATCACGC
ATCTTCCCGACAACGCAGACCGTTCCGTGGCAAAGCAAAAGTTCAAAATCACCAACTGGTCCACCTACAA
CAA
