>Addgene plasmid #181965 | gMUM2-Citrine | depositor partial sequence | sequence record 352233 | MUM2 genomic sequence including 2kb upstream region
GTGACTTGTAAGTGGACTGGTCAGAGTATTACTGTGAGCTTCTCCGCAGCGGATTTCTTCTCTGTTCATG
TAATTGCATACGTCATTGAGAATAGATGACTTCATCTTAGTCACACGCCGGCTTATATGTATACGTAAAG
TCTGAAAGATGCGATAATCGACCAGTTTCGTGGACCAAATTTTCCACATAAACGACAGTTACTATTTAAA
ATGAAATGTATTATAGTTTGCTTATTCTTTTCCCTAATATTTTATAAAATGTTGTTTAGTAACAAGTACT
AAGACCATCTTCATTGGTAATCTTTAAGAGTTTCTAAGCACAAATCCTTATGAAAAAAGTTTAAAAATAA
TTCAAAAATGTGAAATTAAGCAAGGTATGCACCTTAGCTTAGGTATTCTTTGGTTTCTAAGAAACTTATA
TGTGGCAGTTTTTCATTGACTGGAGAAGAATACAAAACAAAACATAAAATCTTTCACATTTTTTTTATAT
CTTCTGAAGATAAATTTGAAAATAAATCTAATTGCTTTTGGTTTCTTTTAATTGAATAGATAGCAAAAAT
ATTATCTGAGTCAAATTTAAATTTAATCGTTATTCCAATTTTTTATTTGTCTTTTTATATGTTTTTATGT
CATATATGTTTATGATTTAAGAATTTTTAATAATTATTATGCTTTATCAAATCGAAATACTTATGATTTT
TCATTTTAAAACTAACTTTTTTTCTTTAAAGAAACCCACTTAAGGATTCCACCATTGGACAATAAAAATA
GTAAAGACTCAACAAAATCTCTAAACTTCAAAATAATCAAAATTTATTCTTAAAAAAATTAAAGGATTCC
ACATTAGGACTCCACCAATGGGGGTGCTCTAATGAATGTAAGTAAACTGATCTTATATGTTATAATTTAT
ATTGGGGTATGTTTGACAACTGTGACAATTAGAAAAATGGGCTTTTTGAGAAGAAAAAGAATGTAAAACT
CAATGGAAGATATAAAAATGGCTCCCAAAATCATAAAACATACGAAAAATATTTATGTGTGTTTAGAAAC
ATATATCATGTTTAATAACCAAAAAAGAAGAAGAAGAAGATATTTATAAACTAGAAAAGAAAAGGTAATG
CTTAGCTAGAGCATCAAGATTGTAAAAGCCCATATGGGGCTTAACTATAACTTCCCTTTTAAAGGCCCAT
TTTATCTTTACGTGAAGGCTGTGTTGGGTCCAAGTCTTGTCTTCCAAGTTCCAGTTGCAATGTCGTATAC
GCAAAACCTCAACACCTAGGTTTCAACTTTTTCCCAAATTTTGCTTAGACAAGTGTATATGCAAAATGAA
GAACTTTAATCGAATAACTTTTCTTGTCAATAATTTTTTTTTTTTTTTTTGCTTTAAGGTTTTAATTAAC
CTATTTAAAATACAATTTGATATGTTGAAATTTAAAACATATATTGTAAAAATAAATTTACAAGAAATCT
TTACAAAACAAGATTGGACCATTTTGTTGTTTTGAAAAATATTCAACTTGCTCATTTTTAGCATTGACTT
GAACTTATTCAACATAAGTATCACTTAATCACTTTACTAATTCAACTGATCAAAACTTCTTTTTTGGTGG
GATATTCAACTGATCAAAACAGTAAAGGTTGATTATTAGTTTGCCTTAGAAGTTGAAGATCATATAGATG
CTAGTCAAATTAGAAGGGGCATTTTGGTAATTCAGTTGTAGAATCGTAAGACAAAGGTGAAAAGCATAAT
GCTATTTTCAGGATTATATAACACATCAACAGAGGATCCAAACTTTTCCCAATTATTGCAAGTCAATCGA
TTTGTTTATCTATATAAAGCTCCCAAATCTCAAATCTCAAATCTCAAATTTTTTATTAAACGCCTACATA
TATTACTCACACTTGTTTTCAGATCATAAAGTTTTTTCTTGGATTTATATATAATGCACTAATACATACA
CACCCACATGCTTACACACATGTTCGAACTGTAATCAGTAAAAGAAACATCAGAGAGGAAGAGAAGGAGA
AGAAAAGATGGAGATGGGTCGTCTGGTCTTCGGGTTGTGTTTGATTCTTATTGTGGGTACGTTTCTTGAA
TTCTCCGGCGGTGCTACGGCGGCGAAGGGAGTAACGTACGACGGACGGTCTTTGATAATCGATGGACAGA
GGAAGCTTCTCTTCTCCGGTTCCATCCACTATCCTCGCAGCACACCCGAGGTAAATGTTTCCATCATACA
TAAACTAGATGTGATTTAATGTGATAATAACATTTCGGCAAACCTCTTTAACCCAAACATTTTTGGCAAA
TGAACCTTTTATCAAATTAAAATGGTAAACATTTTTGGCAAACGTAAATAATTATGGTTGGACCATAAAC
TTGTGTCATATCAACTATTGATGTAATATGACAAAACTAAGCTATCAAAAAACAAAACTATACGTATATG
ACAAAATCAGGAGTATAATTTTGGATATATATGAAAGCAATGTTTTGTTGATAAGATCTAAAATCATATG
CTAGATATTGCTGCAAAACTATGTATCGTAGTCGACCTAATTGATATATATGATGTAATGTACATCTATA
TACTACTACTTTCTAACGAATTCTGTTTCACGAGTTTCTTTGCATTTAAAATTTGGTTTCACTTTTTATC
ATGTACTTTTTGTTGCGTGATAAACTTCTATTTTCGCCAAAAATGAAAAAACAAACTTCTTTCTTTCTTG
AAAATTAAGAAATGTCATTTTTGGGTTTTTTTTTTGTTTTGTTAAAGTGAAACAAAATTCTAGCGGGGAT
CAATTATTGGATAAATTAATCATATAGTTATCAGACACAACATATTCATGATTTCATATTACACTAGATA
TCTTCTTCAATTTTAATTTATTTGCGCGATTTTAAAACACCAAATTAATCTACACCTTATGCACTTTTAT
ATATATAACTGTTAATTCATTTTCTATGATTAAATTTCGAGAGATGTATTCAATCAAACATTTTAAGTGA
TTTGTGTTAAAATAACAAATCCAATGTTATTCAATTATGGATTTCTAAAAATCTCATGAAATCTAATGTT
ATTGAATTTATGATTTTAAAATTTACTTTAAAATCCCATGTTATTAAAAACATTTTAAGGATTAGATTAT
TACTGATTTTAAGAAACTTAAGTAAATTTTAGTGGATTTCCTTAGTTAAAAATACAGAATTTTAAATCTC
ATGGTCTTAGGTGGAAATCGAAAAGATTTAACAATAAATCATAACAACTTCTTTAAATTTATCCAAATTC
TTCAAAATTACATAAAAACTCAAAATAACTTAAATCACTCAAAATAGAAGATTAAATACACTCATATTTT
TAGAAAAATTCTAATCACTAAATGAAACGAAAAAGACATGCATTACGTATTGAAACGAAATTGATCTGTT
ATTATTTGGTTCACAAGATTTGTTATACCTTCACTTTCAAGATTAAGACATAGATATCATCCACAACACA
ACATCTTTGACTCCTTGACTCTGCTGATAATGAAACAGTCACGGGTCTCAACACGACATCGTTTTTGATT
CTTTTTATGTTCTAATTTTGTCATTGTCCACTTCTTTGACACTCTTAAAAAAATTACAGATTTATCATTT
AATTAGTTAAACATTACTAAATCAAATACATCGACTGATAGAATGGCAATGATCCATTTATAATCTAAAA
CTAAATTAGACACAGATCCGTTGTCTGTGCTTCCATTTAATGTTCTTCTCATAGTTTCGATATACAAAAT
AAAATAATATCGAATAAATAAGTTTTGTGTTAAAAAAAAAAATCGAATAAATAAGTGAATAACTAATAAT
GATATATCAAATAAAAAGTCAAAATGTGAAAAGTATTAAAACTAATCATGCACATAATTGATTCTGTTTT
TCTGTGTCTTACTATCTATTGGTCTTTGACAACTCTAACACAATCACGTGAACAAATCTCATTTCATTAA
CTAATCAATGGGATCCAAAGACAGCTAATTATTCATTACCAAATGCATCATCATTTCAATCATTTGAATA
AGCGAACGCGTTTTTATGTTAAATAATTTTGTATTGAAGATGTGGCCGTCTCTGATAAAAAAGACAAAGG
AAGGAGGCATCGATGTGATCCAAACGTACGTTTTCTGGAACCTCCATGAGCCTAAGCTTGGACAGGTCCG
TTCCATTTATGATTTCTCAATATGACTTTTAAAATTTTTCATTTTCTTCATATGGTAGGAAAATTATAGA
ATATATAATTACTTCGAATAAAATGAATATTGCAGTATGATTTTAGTGGAAGAAACGATTTAGTGAAGTT
TATTAAAGAAATTAGATCACAAGGTCTCTATGTCTGTCTACGTATTGGACCCTTCATCGAAGCCGAGTGG
AATTACGGGTACTAATCAACTGACCAAAATTATTGTTTGTCAACGTATATTTAACATTGAAATGATTTTG
ACGACCGGTTTGATTAACCAGGGGATTGCCATTTTGGTTACGGGATGTACCCGGTATGGTATACCGAACC
GACAATGAGCCCTTCAAGTTCCACATGCAAAAATTCACCGCTAAGATCGTAGATTTGATGAAATCTGAGG
GCTTATATGCTTCTCAAGGAGGTCCAATTATTCTTTCTCAGGTATTTAATCTTTTCAATCTTATTCGTCA
AATTCAATGTCACCAAACCGAACCAAATCCTTTGCATTAAATACATTAACCGGATCATTGCTTAGACAAA
TAAGTTTCTTATTTGGGTTCTTTTGTAAGATCGAGAACGAGTATGCAAACGTGGAGGGGGCTTTCCATGA
GAAAGGAGCATCGTACATCAAGTGGGCAGGTCAAATGGCGGTCGGGCTTAAGACCGGAGTGCCATGGATC
ATGTGCAAGTCGCCCGACGCTCCTGATCCCGTGGTTCGTACCGGTTACTTATCTAAGATCAATCATCAAT
GACTCAATGTTTCTTATACTTCTTAGAGATCGAATATTTTCATCTGTAGATCAATACCTGCAACGGGATG
AAATGCGGCGAGACTTTTCCTGGACCAAACTCACCCAATAAGCCGAAAATGTGGACTGAGGATTGGACTT
CATTGTAAGGGTTTTACTTCATTGTCTATTTCGATAGGTTTCTTGTTTTAAAAGTTAACTATGTTTATTT
TATTTTTTTGTGATGAAAAAGCTTTCAGGTTTATGGAAAAGAGCCTTATATTAGATCTGCTGAGGATATT
GCTTTCCATGCCGCTCTTTTCGTTGCAAAAAATGGAAGTTACATCAACTATTACATGGTAAATAACAACA
TCTTTATCAAATATTAGTCGCATTATATGATCATCAATAACTCACCACCTTGTTTCAATACAGTACCATG
GTGGAACAAACTTTGGAAGGACTTCATCTTCGTATTTCATTACAGGATACTATGATCAAGCTCCTCTCGA
CGAATACGGTTTGGTCTAAATGCATGTTCTCTGTTTGAAAGAACCTGATAATTTGATTCTGATTTTGTTT
TGTGTGTTTCAGGTCTTTTAAGACAGCCTAAGTACGGTCATTTGAAGGAGCTTCACGCTGCGATAAAATC
CTCTGCAAATCCTCTGCTTCAAGGAAAGCAAACGATTCTCTCCTTGGGACCAATGCAACAAGCTTATGTC
TTTGAAGACGCGAACAATGGATGCGTTGCGTTTCTGGTAAACAATGACGCTAAAGCCAGTCAAATACAAT
TCAGAAACAATGCGTATAGCTTGAGTCCCAAGTCAATTGGTATTCTTCAGAACTGCAAAAACCTAATTTA
TGAAACTGCAAAAGTAAGTCTTTTTGCGACCTTACAGATCATACTAATAGTAATCAACAACTATTCAAGC
ATTTTAACCGCTTAATTAATAAAGGTGAATGTGAAGATGAATACGAGAGTTACAACGCCGGTTCAAGTGT
TCAACGTTCCCGATAACTGGAATTTGTTTAGAGAAACAATCCCTGCATTCCCAGGCACATCTTTGAAGAC
AAATGCTTTGTTGGAACACACTAATTTGACAAAGGACAAAACTGATTATCTTTGGTACACTTCAAGGTAA
AATATTATAGACATTACACATTACATTTCTAATGTTCATTTATCTTTTCTAACGCAAGTTTGGCTCTTCC
AATGTAAGCTTTAAGCTGGATTCACCCTGCACGAACCCGTCTATCTACACAGAATCATCAGGACATGTTG
TCCACGTGTTCGTCAACAATGCACTAGCAGGTACATAAGTATTGAGAGTAACAACGGGGAAGAAAAATGT
GTTCACAAACTCTGCTTCGGTGTTGATTTTGACGGTCCATTGCACTTAGTTTGCAAGATACACATACTTT
ACTCTCTAGTATAGCTTAACTACCAAATAATTCAATATTCATATTTATGAACATATTAAAAGCGTGTTGT
TGTAGGATCTGGACATGGAAGCAGAGACATAAGGGTAGTTAAACTACAAGCTCCGGTTAGCTTAATCAAT
GGACAAAACAATATATCGATCCTCAGCGGCATGGTTGGTCTACCGGTAAGACGTTTACTGATACTAGAAC
CCTGTTTATTAAGTGAGTAGATAGAATCATAACATTTTTTTCAACCTTAATAATAAAAGGACTCTGGAGC
TTACATGGAGAGGAGATCTTATGGACTAACCAAAGTACAAATTAGCTGTGGCGGGACAAAACCCATCGAT
TTGAGTAGATCTCAATGGGGTTACTCGGTAATATGATGAATAAGCCTTTCATTTTATGAGTGATGGAAGA
TTGTGTTGATACATAACCTAGTATGTATATGTGTTGTGAAGGTGGGTTTGCTTGGAGAGAAAGTTAGGTT
ATATCAATGGAAGAATTTAAATAGAGTGAAGTGGAGTATGAATAAAGCTGGACTAATTAAGAACCGCCCC
CTCGCTTGGTACAAGGTATGCCTATTTACATATGTAAATAAGTACTATATGTGTAATTTATGAATAGTAT
CGGTGACGAATGTGAATATGCAGACAACGTTTGATGGGCCGAATGGAGATGGGCCCGTGGGCCTACACAT
GTCGAGTATGGGTAAAGGAGAAATTTGGGTGAATGGTGAAAGCATTGGTCGTTATTGGGTCTCGTTTCTC
ACCCCTGCTGGACAACCTTCTCAATCTATGTAAGTGTCACACACACACCTGGAAACACAAAATTATGTTT
GTTGTTACTTTTTGATATGGAATTGGATTTGGTTAATGCAGATATCATATTCCTCGGGCGTTCTTAAAAC
CATCTGGAAATTTATTGGTGGTATTTGAAGAGGAAGGTGGTGATCCTCTTGGGATATCTTTGAATACAAT
ATCGGTTGTTGGTTCGAGTCAAGCTCAATCTCAATTCTCC
